>Addgene plasmid #100368 | pCMV_mEm_4GS_LF82_147 | addgene full sequence | sequence record 209650 | Addgene NGS Result
GTAAAACGACGGCCAGTGAGTTCGAGCTTGCATGCCTGCAGGTCGTTACATAACTTACGGTAAATGGCCC
GCCTGGCTGACCGCCCAACGACCCCCGCCCATTGACGTCAATAATGACGTATGTTCCCATAGTAACGCCA
ATAGGGACTTTCCATTGACGTCAATGGGTGGAGTATTTACGGTAAACTGCCCACTTGGCAGTACATCAAG
TGTATCATATGCCAAGTACGCCCCCTATTGACGTCAATGACGGTAAATGGCCCGCCTGGCATTATGCCCA
GTACATGACCTTATGGGACTTTCCTACTTGGCAGTACATCTACGTATTAGTCATCGCTATTACCATGGTG
ATGCGGTTTTGGCAGTACATCAATGGGCGTGGATAGCGGTTTGACTCACGGGGATTTCCAAGTCTCCACC
CCATTGACGTCAATGGGAGTTTGTTTTGGCACCAAAATCAACGGGACTTTCCAAAATGTCGTAACAACTC
CGCCCCATTGACGCAAATGGGCGGTAGGCGTGTACGGTGGGAGGTCTATATAAGCAGAGCTCGTTTAGTG
AACCGTCAGATCGCCTGGAGACGCCATCCACGCTGTTTTGACCTCCATAGAAGACACCGGGACCGATCCA
GCCTCCGGACTCTAGAGGATCCGGTACTAGAGGAACTGAAAAACCAGAAAGTTAACTGGTAAGTTTAGTC
TTTTTGTCTTTTATTTCAGGTCCCGGATCCGGTGGTGGTGCAAATCAAAGAACTGCTCCTCAGTGGATGT
TGCCTTTACTTCTAGGCCTGTACGGAAGTGTTACTTCTGCTCTAAAAGCTGCGGAATTGTACCCGCGGGC
CCACCATGGTGAGCAAGGGCGAGGAGCTGTTCACCGGGGTGGTGCCCATCCTGGTCGAGCTGGACGGCGA
CGTAAACGGCCACAAGTTCAGCGTGTCCGGCGAGGGCGAGGGCGATGCCACCTACGGCAAGCTGACCCTG
AAGTTCATCTGCACCACCGGCAAGCTGCCCGTGCCCTGGCCCACCCTCGTGACCACCTTGACCTACGGCG
TGCAGTGCTTCGCCCGCTACCCCGACCACATGAAGCAGCACGACTTCTTCAAGTCCGCCATGCCCGAAGG
CTACGTCCAGGAGCGCACCATCTTCTTCAAGGACGACGGCAACTACAAGACCCGCGCCGAGGTGAAGTTC
GAGGGCGACACCCTGGTGAACCGCATCGAGCTGAAGGGCATCGACTTCAAGGAGGACGGCAACATCCTGG
GGCACAAGCTGGAGTACAACTACAACAGCCACAAGGTCTATATCACCGCCGACAAGCAGAAGAACGGCAT
CAAGGTGAACTTCAAGACCCGCCACAACATCGAGGACGGCAGCGTGCAGCTCGCCGACCACTACCAGCAG
AACACCCCCATCGGCGACGGCCCCGTGCTGCTGCCCGACAACCACTACCTGAGCACCCAGTCCAAGCTGA
GCAAAGACCCCAACGAGAAGCGCGATCACATGGTCCTGCTGGAGTTCGTGACCGCCGCCGGGATCACTCT
CGGCATGGACGAGCTGTACAAGCGAATTGGTGGAGGGGGCGGTTCCGGTGGCGGAGGTTCCCGAATTCGT
CGACGGAGATCTGATATGGCGATGACGCATCCTCACGATAATATCCGGGTAGGCGCGATCACTTTCGTCT
ACTCCGTTACAAAGCGAGGCTGGGTATTTCCCGGCCTTTCTGTTATCCAAAATCCACTGAAAGCCCAGCG
GCTGGCTGAGGAGATAAATAATAAACGGGGGGCTGTATGCACAAAGCATCTCCCGTTGAGTTGAATCGGT
ACCCTCGAGAAGCTTGCGGCCGCGGGGATCCAGACATGATAAGATACATTGATGAGTTTGGACAAACCAC
AACTAGAATGCAGTGAAAAAAATGCTTTATTTGTGAAATTTGTGATGCTATTGCTTTATTTGTAACCATT
ATAAGCTGCAATAAACAAGTTAACAACAACAATTGCATTCATTTTATGTTTCAGGTTCAGGGGGAGGTGT
GGGAGGTTTTTTCGGATCCTCTAGAGTCGATCTGCAGGCATGCTAGCTTGGCGTAATCATGGTCATAGCT
GTTTCCTGTGTGAAATTGTTATCCGCTCACAATTCCACACAACATACGAGCCGGAAGCATAAAGTGTAAA
GCCTGGGGTGCCTAATGAGTGAGCTAACTCACATTAATTGCGTTGCGCTCACTGCCCGCTTTCCAGTCGG
GAAACCTGTCGTGCCAGCTGCATTAATGAATCGGCCAACGCGCGGGGAGAGGCGGTTTGCGTATTGGGCG
CTCTTCCGCTTCCTCGCTCACTGACTCGCTGCGCTCGGTCGTTCGGCTGCGGCGAGCGGTATCAGCTCAC
TCAAAGGCGGTAATACGGTTATCCACAGAATCAGGGGATAACGCAGGAAAGAACATGTGAGCAAAAGGCC
AGCAAAAGGCCAGGAACCGTAAAAAGGCCGCGTTGCTGGCGTTTTTCCATAGGCTCCGCCCCCCTGACGA
GCATCACAAAAATCGACGCTCAAGTCAGAGGTGGCGAAACCCGACAGGACTATAAAGATACCAGGCGTTT
CCCCCTGGAAGCTCCCTCGTGCGCTCTCCTGTTCCGACCCTGCCGCTTACCGGATACCTGTCCGCCTTTC
TCCCTTCGGGAAGCGTGGCGCTTTCTCATAGCTCACGCTGTAGGTATCTCAGTTCGGTGTAGGTCGTTCG
CTCCAAGCTGGGCTGTGTGCACGAACCCCCCGTTCAGCCCGACCGCTGCGCCTTATCCGGTAACTATCGT
CTTGAGTCCAACCCGGTAAGACACGACTTATCGCCACTGGCAGCAGCCACTGGTAACAGGATTAGCAGAG
CGAGGTATGTAGGCGGTGCTACAGAGTTCTTGAAGTGGTGGCCTAACTACGGCTACACTAGAAGAACAGT
ATTTGGTATCTGCGCTCTGCTGAAGCCAGTTACCTTCGGAAAAAGAGTTGGTAGCTCTTGATCCGGCAAA
CAAACCACCGCTGGTAGCGGTGGTTTTTTTGTTTGCAAGCAGCAGATTACGCGCAGAAAAAAAGGATCTC
AAGAAGATCCTTTGATCTTTTCTACGGGGTCTGACGCTCAGTGGAACGAAAACTCACGTTAAGGGATTTT
GGTCATGAGATTATCAAAAAGGATCTTCACCTAGATCCTTTTAAATTAAAAATGAAGTTTTAAATCAATC
TAAAGTATATATGAGTAAACTTGGTCTGACAGTTACCAATGCTTAATCAGTGAGGCACCTATCTCAGCGA
TCTGTCTATTTCGTTCATCCATAGTTGCCTGACTCCCCGTCGTGTAGATAACTACGATACGGGAGGGCTT
ACCATCTGGCCCCAGTGCTGCAATGATACCGCGAGACCCACGCTCACCGGCTCCAGATTTATCAGCAATA
AACCAGCCAGCCGGAAGGGCCGAGCGCAGAAGTGGTCCTGCAACTTTATCCGCCTCCATCCAGTCTATTA
ATTGTTGCCGGGAAGCTAGAGTAAGTAGTTCGCCAGTTAATAGTTTGCGCAACGTTGTTGCCATTGCTAC
AGGCATCGTGGTGTCACGCTCGTCGTTTGGTATGGCTTCATTCAGCTCCGGTTCCCAACGATCAAGGCGA
GTTACATGATCCCCCATGTTGTGCAAAAAAGCGGTTAGCTCCTTCGGTCCTCCGATCGTTGTCAGAAGTA
AGTTGGCCGCAGTGTTATCACTCATGGTTATGGCAGCACTGCATAATTCTCTTACTGTCATGCCATCCGT
AAGATGCTTTTCTGTGACTGGTGAGTACTCAACCAAGTCATTCTGAGAATAGTGTATGCGGCGACCGAGT
TGCTCTTGCCCGGCGTCAATACGGGATAATACCGCGCCACATAGCAGAACTTTAAAAGTGCTCATCATTG
GAAAACGTTCTTCGGGGCGAAAACTCTCAAGGATCTTACCGCTGTTGAGATCCAGTTCGATGTAACCCAC
TCGTGCACCCAACTGATCTTCAGCATCTTTTACTTTCACCAGCGTTTCTGGGTGAGCAAAAACAGGAAGG
CAAAATGCCGCAAAAAAGGGAATAAGGGCGACACGGAAATGTTGAATACTCATACTCTTCCTTTTTCAAT
ATTATTGAAGCATTTATCAGGGTTATTGTCTCATGAGCGGATACATATTTGAATGTATTTAGAAAAATAA
ACAAATAGGGGTTCCGCGCACATTTCCCCGAAAAGTGCCACCTGACGTCTAAGAAACCATTATTATCATG
ACATTAACCTATAAAAATAGGCGTATCACGAGGCCCTTTCGTCTCGCGCGTTTCGGTGATGACGGTGAAA
ACCTCTGACACATGCAGCTCCCGGAGACGGTCACAGCTTGTCTGTAAGCGGATGCCGGGAGCAGACAAGC
CCGTCAGGGCGCGTCAGCGGGTGTTGGCGGGTGTCGGGGCTGGCTTAACTATGCGGCATCAGAGCAGATT
GTACTGAGAGTGCACCATATGCGGTGTGAAATACCGCACAGATGCGTAAGGAGAAAATACCGCATCAGGC
GCCATTCGCCATTCAGGCTGCGCAACTGTTGGGAAGGGCGATCGGTGCGGGCCTCTTCGCTATTACGCCA
GCTGGCGAAAGGGGGATGTGCTGCAAGGCGATTAAGTTGGGTAACGCCAGGGTTTTCCCAGTCACGACGT
T
Features (pLannotate 1.2.2; 17 found; start..end, strand, type, name):
     25..45      -  misc_feature   MCS (fragment): pUC18/19 multiple cloning site
     44..347     +  enhancer       CMV enhancer: human cytomegalovirus immediate early enhancer
    348..551     +  promoter       CMV promoter: human cytomegalovirus (CMV) immediate early promoter
    689..785     +  intron         SV40 intron: modified SV40 intron with splice donor and acceptor sites
    846..1562    +  CDS            mEmerald: mEmerald is a basic (constitutively fluorescent) green fluorescent protein published in 1998, derived from Aequorea victoria. It is reported to be a very rapidly-maturing monomer with moderate acid sensitivity.
   1636..1812    +  terminator     λ tL3 terminator (fragment): transcription terminator tL3 from phage λ
   1847..1981    -  polyA_signal   SV40 poly(A) signal: SV40 polyadenylation signal
   2116..2132    -  protein_bind   lac operator: The lac repressor binds to the lac operator to inhibit transcription in E. coli. This inhibition can be relieved by adding lactose or isopropyl-β-D-thiogalactopyranoside (IPTG). lac repressor encoded by lacI
   2140..2170    -  promoter       lac promoter: promoter for the E. coli lac operon
   2185..2206    -  protein_bind   CAP binding site: CAP binding activates transcription in the presence of cAMP. E. coli catabolite activator protein
   2219..2311    -  CDS            lacI (fragment): lac repressor; lacI; The lac repressor binds to the lac operator to inhibit transcription in E. coli. This inhibition can be relieved by adding lactose or isopropyl-β-D-thiogalactopyranoside (IPTG).
   2494..3082    -  rep_origin     ori: high-copy-number ColE1/pMB1/pBR322/pUC origin of replication
   3253..4113    -  CDS            AmpR: β-lactamase; bla; confers resistance to ampicillin, carbenicillin, and related antibiotics
   4114..4218    -  promoter       AmpR promoter: bla
   4313..4348    +  CDS            rop (fragment): Rop protein, which maintains plasmids at low copy number; rop
   4450..4549    +  misc_feature   bom (fragment): basis of mobility region from pBR322
   4555..19      -  CDS            lacZα (fragment) (across the origin): LacZα fragment of β-galactosidase; lacZ fragment
