[The description below was written by a language model from this plasmid's Addgene catalogue record and pLannotate feature annotations shown in this document.]
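Description:
pCMV_mEm_4GS_LF82_147 is a mammalian expression plasmid built on a pCMV backbone. It produces a small open reading frame from Escherichia coli strain LF82, LF82_147 (189 bp), as a fusion to the green fluorescent protein mEmerald. In bacteria it is maintained through a high-copy ColE1/pUC-type origin and selected with ampicillin via the β-lactamase gene and its native promoter. The annotated sequence also contains leftover pUC/pBR322 cloning-vector pieces: lac promoter and operator, a CAP site, and fragments of lacI, lacZα, rop and bom. None of these has a role in the expression cassette. No mammalian selection marker is annotated, which fits transient transfection use.

The expression unit consists of the human cytomegalovirus immediate-early enhancer and promoter, then a modified SV40 intron that provides splicing signals to support transcript processing. The mEmerald coding sequence follows and sits at the N terminus of the fusion. The "4GS" in the name suggests a glycine-serine linker between the fluorescent protein and the bacterial insert, although the record does not describe it explicitly. The insert was introduced by ligation-independent cloning downstream of mEmerald. The automated annotation does not label LF82_147 itself, but marks a λ tL3 terminator fragment at roughly the position where the insert would be expected; this may be a sequence-similarity hit rather than a functional element. An SV40 polyadenylation signal lies after this region.

The plasmid comes from a collection made for an imaging-based screen in which candidate bacterial effector proteins were expressed exogenously in HeLa cells. The mEmerald tag allows the subcellular localisation of the bacterial protein, and any associated cellular phenotypes, to be followed by fluorescence microscopy.
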