Addgene plasmid #100368: pCMV_mEm_4GS_LF82_147
Purpose: Mammalian expression of E. coli LF82_147 CDS fused to mEmerald
Depositing lab: Alan Huett. Depositing organization: University of Nottingham. Publication: A multi-phenotypic imaging screen to identify bacterial effectors by exogenous expression in a HeLa cell line. Collins A, Huett A. Sci Data. 2018 May 15;5:180081. doi: 10.1038/sdata.2018.81. PubMed 29762554.
Backbone
  Vector backbone: pCMV
  Backbone size w/o insert (bp): 4502
  Vector type: Mammalian Expression
Growth in bacteria
  Bacterial resistance: Ampicillin, 100 μg/mL
  Growth temperature: 37°C
  Growth strain: XL1 Blue
  Copy number: High Copy
Gene/Insert
  Gene/Insert name: LF82_147
  Insert size (bp): 189
  Promoter: CMV
  Tag / fusion protein: mEmerald (N terminal on backbone)
  Cloning method: Ligation Independent Cloning
  Sequencing primers: 5′ ACTTCTGCTCTAAAAGCTGCGG; 3′ CACTGCATTCTAGTTGTGGTTTGTC
Terms and licenses: Academic/Nonprofit Terms; Industry Terms: Not Available to Industry
How to cite: pCMV_mEm_4GS_LF82_147 was a gift from Alan Huett (Addgene plasmid # 100368 ; http://n2t.net/addgene:100368 ; RRID:Addgene_100368)
