>Addgene plasmid #100368 | pCMV_mEm_4GS_LF82_147 | depositor partial sequence | sequence record 183693 | Sequence across LF82 gene insert region
CTCGGCATGGACGAGCTGTACNAGCGAATTGGTGGAGGGGGCGGTTCCGGTGGCGGAGGTTCCCGAATTC
GTCGACGGAGATCTGATATGGCGATGACGCATCCTCACGATAATATCCGGGTAGGCGCGATCACTTTCGT
CTACTCCGTTACAAAGCGAGGCTGGGTATTTCCCGGCCTTTCTGTTATCCAAAATCCACTGAAAGCCCAG
CGGCTGGCTGAGGAGATAAATAATAAACGGGGGGCTGTATGCACAAAGCATCTCCCGTTGAGTTGAATCG
GTACCCTCGAGAAGCTTGCGGCCGCGGGGATCCAGACATGATAAGATACATTGATGAGTTTGGACAAACC
ACAACTAGAATGCAGTGAAAAAAATGCTTTATTTGTGAAATTTGTGATGCTATTGCTTTATTTGTAACCA
TTATAAGCTGCAATAAACAAGTTAACAACAACAATTGCATTCATTTTATGTTTCAGGTTCAGGGGGAGGT
GTGGGAGGTTTTTTCGGATCCTCTAGAGTCGATCTGCAGGCATGCTAGCTTGGCGTAATCATGGTCATAG
CTGTTTCCTGTGTGAAATTGTTATCCGCTCACAATTCCACACAACATACGAGCCGGAAGCATAAAGTGTA
AAGCCTGGGGTGCCTAATGAGTGAGCTAACTCACATTAATTGCGTTGCGCTCACTGCCCGCTTTCCAGTC
GGGAAACCTGTCGTGCCAGCTGCATTAATGAATCGGCCAACGCGCGGGGAGAGGCGGTTTGCGTATTGGG
CGCTCTTCCGCTTCCTCGCTCACTGACTCGCTGCGCTCGGTCGTTCGGCTGCGGCGAGCGGTATCAGCTC
ACTCAAAGGCGGTAATACGGTTATCCACAGAATCNGGGGATAACGCNNNAAGAACATGTGAGCAAAAGGC
CAGCAAAAGGCCAGGAACCGTAAAAAGGCCGCGTTGCTGGCGTTTTTCCATAGGCTCCGCCCCCCNGACG
AGCATCACAAAAATCGACGCTCAAGTCAGAGGTGGCNAAACCNACAGGACTANAAGATACCAGGCNTTNC
CC
